Addgene plasmid #56290: Emerald-CytERM-N-17
Purpose: Localization: Endoplasmic Reticulum, Excitation: 487, Emission: 509
Depositing lab: Michael Davidson. Depositing organization: Florida State University, Tallahassee.
Backbone
  Vector backbone: Emerald-N1
  Backbone size w/o insert (bp): 4750
  Vector type: Mammalian Expression
  Selectable markers: Neomycin (select with G418)
Growth in bacteria
  Bacterial resistance: Kanamycin, 50 μg/mL
  Growth temperature: 37°C
  Growth strain: DH5alpha
  Copy number: High Copy
Gene/Insert
  Gene/Insert name: CytERM (alt names: Cytochrome p450; NM_001171120.1)
  Promoter: CMV
  Tag / fusion protein: Emerald (C terminal on backbone)
  Cloning method: Unknown
  Sequencing primers: 5′ CMV-F; 3′ SV40pA-R
Terms and licenses: Academic/Nonprofit Terms; Industry Terms
Depositor comments: Cytochrome p450 . Excitation = 487; Emission = 509
How to cite: Emerald-CytERM-N-17 was a gift from Michael Davidson (Addgene plasmid # 56290 ; http://n2t.net/addgene:56290 ; RRID:Addgene_56290)
