[The description below was written by a language model from this plasmid's Addgene catalogue record and pLannotate feature annotations shown in this document.]
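Description:
Emerald-CytERM-N-17 is a mammalian expression plasmid built on the Emerald-N1 backbone, designed to label the endoplasmic reticulum with a green fluorescent protein. It is maintained in bacteria at high copy through a ColE1/pUC-type origin and selected with kanamycin. The same NeoR/KanR (Tn5 aminoglycoside phosphotransferase) gene sits behind tandem bacterial (bla-type) and SV40 early promoters and ends in an HSV TK polyadenylation signal, so it also provides G418 selection for stable mammalian cell lines. An f1 origin is present as well, a standard backbone element that allows single-stranded DNA production. The SV40 promoter region typically includes the SV40 origin.

The expression cassette is driven by the human CMV immediate-early enhancer and promoter. The insert, CytERM, is annotated as a short N-terminal fragment (under 90 nt) of a cytochrome P450, matched by the annotation to rabbit CYP2C1. This part of microsomal P450s acts as a membrane anchor that tethers the protein to the ER, with the rest facing the cytoplasm. The fragment is joined through remnant multiple-cloning-site sequence to Emerald, an Aequorea victoria GFP derivative described as rapidly maturing and weakly dimeric. Emerald therefore forms the C-terminal portion of the fusion, and the transcript is terminated by the SV40 poly(A) signal. The short large T antigen, ble and bGH poly(A) fragment annotations are most likely incidental matches to residual backbone sequence rather than functional parts.

The record lists excitation at 487 nm and emission at 509 nm. The construct is intended as an ER localization marker for fluorescence imaging of transfected mammalian cells.
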