Features (pLannotate 1.2.2; 16 found; start..end, strand, type, name):
      1..87      +  CDS            CYP2C1 (fragment): CP2C1_RABIT - Experimental evidence at protein level: Swiss-Prot protein existence level 1. Cytochromes P450 are a group of heme-thiolate monooxygenases. In liver microsomes, this enzyme is involved in an NADPH-dependent electron transport pathway. It oxidizes a variety of structurally unrelated compounds, including steroids, fatty acids, and xenobiotics. From Oryctolagus cuniculus (Rabbit).
     82..125     +  misc_feature   MCS (fragment): multiple cloning site
    139..855     +  CDS            Emerald: Emerald is a basic (constitutively fluorescent) green fluorescent protein published in 1998, derived from Aequorea victoria. It is reported to be a very rapidly-maturing weak dimer.
    874..957     +  CDS            large T antigen (fragment): large T antigen from SV40 (simian virus 40)
    980..1101    +  polyA_signal   SV40 poly(A) signal: SV40 polyadenylation signal
   1135..1563    -  rep_origin     f1 ori (sequence partly withheld): f1 bacteriophage origin of replication; arrow indicates direction of (+) strand synthesis
   1590..1694    +  promoter       AmpR promoter: bla
   1696..2053    +  promoter       SV40 promoter: SV40 enhancer and early promoter
   2088..2882    +  CDS            NeoR/KanR: aminoglycoside phosphotransferase from Tn5; aph(3')-II (or nptII); confers resistance to neomycin, kanamycin, and G418 (Geneticin®)
   2903..3055    +  CDS            ble (fragment): BLE_KLEPN - Experimental evidence at protein level: Swiss-Prot protein existence level 1. Binding protein with a strong affinity to the bleomycin family of antibiotics. Binds to CL990; an antimitotic-antibiotic compound. From Klebsiella pneumoniae.
   3114..3161    +  polyA_signal   HSV TK poly(A) signal: herpes simplex virus thymidine kinase polyadenylation signal (Cole and Stacy, 1985)
   3252..3268    -  polyA_signal   bGH poly(A) signal (fragment): bovine growth hormone polyadenylation signal
   3490..4078    +  rep_origin     ori: high-copy-number ColE1/pMB1/pBR322/pUC origin of replication
   4253..4556    +  enhancer       CMV enhancer: human cytomegalovirus immediate early enhancer
   4557..4760    +  promoter       CMV promoter: human cytomegalovirus (CMV) immediate early promoter
   4783..4806    +  misc_feature   MCS (fragment): multiple cloning site
>Addgene plasmid #56290 | Emerald-CytERM-N-17 | addgene full sequence | sequence record 175699 | Addgene NGS Result
ATGGATCCTGTGGTGGTGCTGGGGCTCTGTCTCTCCTGTTTGCTTCTCCTTTCACTCTGGAAACAGAGCT
ATGGGGGAGGGAAGCTTCGAATTCTGCAGTCGACGGTACCGCGGGCCCGGGATCCACCGGTCGCCACCAT
GGTGAGCAAGGGCGAGGAGCTGTTCACCGGGGTGGTGCCCATCCTGGTCGAGCTGGACGGCGACGTAAAC
GGCCACAAGTTCAGCGTGTCCGGCGAGGGCGAGGGCGATGCCACCTACGGCAAGCTGACCCTGAAGTTCA
TCTGCACCACCGGCAAGCTGCCCGTGCCCTGGCCCACCCTCGTGACCACCTTGACCTACGGCGTGCAGTG
CTTCGCCCGCTACCCCGACCACATGAAGCAGCACGACTTCTTCAAGTCCGCCATGCCCGAAGGCTACGTC
CAGGAGCGCACCATCTTCTTCAAGGACGACGGCAACTACAAGACCCGCGCCGAGGTGAAGTTCGAGGGCG
ACACCCTGGTGAACCGCATCGAGCTGAAGGGCATCGACTTCAAGGAGGACGGCAACATCCTGGGGCACAA
GCTGGAGTACAACTACAACAGCCACAAGGTCTATATCACCGCCGACAAGCAGAAGAACGGCATCAAGGTG
AACTTCAAGACCCGCCACAACATCGAGGACGGCAGCGTGCAGCTCGCCGACCACTACCAGCAGAACACCC
CCATCGGCGACGGCCCCGTGCTGCTGCCCGACAACCACTACCTGAGCACCCAGTCCGCCCTGAGCAAAGA
CCCCAACGAGAAGCGCGATCACATGGTCCTGCTGGAGTTCGTGACCGCCGCCGGGATCACTCTCGGCATG
GACGAGCTGTACAAGTAAGCGGCCGCGACTCTAGATCATAATCAGCCATACCACATTTGTAGAGGTTTTA
CTTGCTTTAAAAAACCTCCCACACCTCCCCCTGAACCTGAAACATAAAATGAATGCAATTGTTGTTGTTA
ACTTGTTTATTGCAGCTTATAATGGTTACAAATAAAGCAATAGCATCACAAATTTCACAAATAAAGCATT
TTTTTCACTGCATTCTAGTTGTGGTTTGTCCAAACTCATCAATGTATCTTAAGGCGTAAATTGTAAGCGT
TAATATTTTGTTAAAATTCGCGTTAAATTTTTGTTAAATCAGCTCATTTTTTAACCAATAGGCCGAAATC
GGCAAAATCCCTTATAAATCAAAAGAATAGACCGAGATAGGGT
[37 nt withheld, positions 1234-1270]
AAAGAACGTGGACTCCAACGTCAAAGG
[49 nt withheld, positions 1298-1346]
T
[91 nt withheld, positions 1348-1438]
G
[124 nt withheld, positions 1440-1563]
CAGGTGGCACTTTTCGGGGAAATGTGCGCGGAACCCCTATTTGTTTATTTTTCTAAATACATTCAAATAT
GTATCCGCTCATGAGACAATAACCCTGATAAATGCTTCAATAATATTGAAAAAGGAAGAGTCCTGAGGCG
GAAAGAACCAGCTGTGGAATGTGTGTCAGTTAGGGTGTGGAAAGTCCCCAGGCTCCCCAGCAGGCAGAAG
TATGCAAAGCATGCATCTCAATTAGTCAGCAACCAGGTGTGGAAAGTCCCCAGGCTCCCCAGCAGGCAGA
AGTATGCAAAGCATGCATCTCAATTAGTCAGCAACCATAGTCCCGCCCCTAACTCCGCCCATCCCGCCCC
TAACTCCGCCCAGTTCCGCCCATTCTCCGCCCCATGGCTGACTAATTTTTTTTATTTATGCAGAGGCCGA
GGCCGCCTCGGCCTCTGAGCTATTCCAGAAGTAGTGAGGAGGCTTTTTTGGAGGCCTAGGCTTTTGCAAA
GATCGATCAAGAGACAGGATGAGGATCGTTTCGCATGATTGAACAAGATGGATTGCACGCAGGTTCTCCG
GCCGCTTGGGTGGAGAGGCTATTCGGCTATGACTGGGCACAACAGACAATCGGCTGCTCTGATGCCGCCG
TGTTCCGGCTGTCAGCGCAGGGGCGCCCGGTTCTTTTTGTCAAGACCGACCTGTCCGGTGCCCTGAATGA
ACTGCAAGACGAGGCAGCGCGGCTATCGTGGCTGGCCACGACGGGCGTTCCTTGCGCAGCTGTGCTCGAC
GTTGTCACTGAAGCGGGAAGGGACTGGCTGCTATTGGGCGAAGTGCCGGGGCAGGATCTCCTGTCATCTC
ACCTTGCTCCTGCCGAGAAAGTATCCATCATGGCTGATGCAATGCGGCGGCTGCATACGCTTGATCCGGC
TACCTGCCCATTCGACCACCAAGCGAAACATCGCATCGAGCGAGCACGTACTCGGATGGAAGCCGGTCTT
GTCGATCAGGATGATCTGGACGAAGAGCATCAGGGGCTCGCGCCAGCCGAACTGTTCGCCAGGCTCAAGG
CGAGCATGCCCGACGGCGAGGATCTCGTCGTGACCCATGGCGATGCCTGCTTGCCGAATATCATGGTGGA
AAATGGCCGCTTTTCTGGATTCATCGACTGTGGCCGGCTGGGTGTGGCGGACCGCTATCAGGACATAGCG
TTGGCTACCCGTGATATTGCTGAAGAGCTTGGCGGCGAATGGGCTGACCGCTTCCTCGTGCTTTACGGTA
TCGCCGCTCCCGATTCGCAGCGCATCGCCTTCTATCGCCTTCTTGACGAGTTCTTCTGAGCGGGACTCTG
GGGTTCGAAATGACCGACCAAGCGACGCCCAACCTGCCATCACGAGATTTCGATTCCACCGCCGCCTTCT
ATGAAAGGTTGGGCTTCGGAATCGTTTTCCGGGACGCCGGCTGGATGATCCTCCAGCGCGGGGATCTCAT
GCTGGAGTTCTTCGCCCACCCTAGGGGGAGGCTAACTGAAACACGGAAGGAGACAATACCGGAAGGAACC
CGCGCTATGACGGCAATAAAAAGACAGAATAAAACGCACGGTGTTGGGTCGTTTGTTCATAAACGCGGGG
TTCGGTCCCAGGGCTGGCACTCTGTCGATACCCCACCGAGACCCCATTGGGGCCAATACGCCCGCGTTTC
TTCCTTTTCCCCACCCCACCCCCCAAGTTCGGGTGAAGGCCCAGGGCTCGCAGCCAACGTCGGGGCGGCA
GGCCCTGCCATAGCCTCAGGTTACTCATATATACTTTAGATTGATTTAAAACTTCATTTTTAATTTAAAA
GGATCTAGGTGAAGATCCTTTTTGATAATCTCATGACCAAAATCCCTTAACGTGAGTTTTCGTTCCACTG
AGCGTCAGACCCCGTAGAAAAGATCAAAGGATCTTCTTGAGATCCTTTTTTTCTGCGCGTAATCTGCTGC
TTGCAAACAAAAAAACCACCGCTACCAGCGGTGGTTTGTTTGCCGGATCAAGAGCTACCAACTCTTTTTC
CGAAGGTAACTGGCTTCAGCAGAGCGCAGATACCAAATACTGTTCTTCTAGTGTAGCCGTAGTTAGGCCA
CCACTTCAAGAACTCTGTAGCACCGCCTACATACCTCGCTCTGCTAATCCTGTTACCAGTGGCTGCTGCC
AGTGGCGATAAGTCGTGTCTTACCGGGTTGGACTCAAGACGATAGTTACCGGATAAGGCGCAGCGGTCGG
GCTGAACGGGGGGTTCGTGCACACAGCCCAGCTTGGAGCGAACGACCTACACCGAACTGAGATACCTACA
GCGTGAGCTATGAGAAAGCGCCACGCTTCCCGAAGGGAGAAAGGCGGACAGGTATCCGGTAAGCGGCAGG
GTCGGAACAGGAGAGCGCACGAGGGAGCTTCCAGGGGGAAACGCCTGGTATCTTTATAGTCCTGTCGGGT
TTCGCCACCTCTGACTTGAGCGTCGATTTTTGTGATGCTCGTCAGGGGGGCGGAGCCTATGGAAAAACGC
CAGCAACGCGGCCTTTTTACGGTTCCTGGCCTTTTGCTGGCCTTTTGCTCACATGTTCTTTCCTGCGTTA
TCCCCTGATTCTGTGGATAACCGTATTACCGCCATGCATTAGTTATTAATAGTAATCAATTACGGGGTCA
TTAGTTCATAGCCCATATATGGAGTTCCGCGTTACATAACTTACGGTAAATGGCCCGCCTGGCTGACCGC
CCAACGACCCCCGCCCATTGACGTCAATAATGACGTATGTTCCCATAGTAACGCCAATAGGGACTTTCCA
TTGACGTCAATGGGTGGAGTATTTACGGTAAACTGCCCACTTGGCAGTACATCAAGTGTATCATATGCCA
AGTACGCCCCCTATTGACGTCAATGACGGTAAATGGCCCGCCTGGCATTATGCCCAGTACATGACCTTAT
GGGACTTTCCTACTTGGCAGTACATCTACGTATTAGTCATCGCTATTACCATGGTGATGCGGTTTTGGCA
GTACATCAATGGGCGTGGATAGCGGTTTGACTCACGGGGATTTCCAAGTCTCCACCCCATTGACGTCAAT
GGGAGTTTGTTTTGGCACCAAAATCAACGGGACTTTCCAAAATGTCGTAACAACTCCGCCCCATTGACGC
AAATGGGCGGTAGGCGTGTACGGTGGGAGGTCTATATAAGCAGAGCTGGTTTAGTGAACCGTCAGATCCG
CTAGCGCTACCGGACTCAGATCTGGTACCCCTTGCAGCTTCCAGTTGTCAGGAAGAGAAGGCTCCC
