>Addgene plasmid #56290 | Emerald-CytERM-N-17 | depositor partial sequence | sequence record 87196 | insert sequence
AATGGGCGGTAGGCGTGTACGGTGGGAGGTCTATATAAGCAGAGCTGGTTTAGTGAACCGTCAGATCCGC
TAGCGCTACCGGACTCAGATCTGGTACCCCTTGCAGCTTCCAGTTGTCAGGAAGAGAAGGCTCCCATGGA
TCCTGTGGTGGTGCTGGGGCTCTGTCTCTCCTGTTTGCTTCTCCTTTCACTCTGGAAACAGAGCTATGGG
GGAGGGAAGCTTCGAATTCTGCAGTCGACGGTACCGCGGGCCCGGGATCCACCGGTCGCCACCATGGTGA
GCAAGGGCGAGGAGCTGTTCACCGGGGTGGTGCCCATCCTGGTCGAGCTGGACGGCGACGTAAACGGCCA
CAAGTTCAGCGTGTCCGGCGAGGGCGAGGGCGATGCCACCTACGGCAAGCTGACCCTGAAGTTCATCTGC
ACCACCGGCAAGCTGCCCGTGCCCTGGCCCACCCTCGTGACCACCTTGACCTACGGCGTGCAGTGCTTCG
CCCGCTACCCCGACCACATGAAGCAGCACGACTTCTTCAAGTCCGCCATGCCCGAAGGCTACGTCCAGGA
GCGCACCATCTTCTTCAAGGACGACGGCAACTACAAGACCCGCGCCGAGGTGAAGTTCGAGGGCGACACC
CTGGTGAACCGCATCGAGCTGAAGGGCATCGACTTCAAGGAGGACGGCAACATCCTGGGGCACAAGCTGG
AGTACAACTACAACAGCCACAAGGTCTATATCACCGCCGACAAGCAGAAGAACGGCATCAAGGTGAACTT
CAAGACCCGCCACAACATCGAGGACGGCAGCGTGCAGCTCGCCGACCACTACCAGCAGAACACCCCCATC
GGCGACGGCCCCGTGCTGCTGCCCGACAACCACTACCTGAGCACCCAGTCCGCCCTGAGCAAAGACCCCA
ACGAGAAGCGCGATCACATGGTCCTGCTGGAGTTCGTGACCGCCGCCGGGATCACTCTCGGCATGGACGA
GCTGTACAAGTAAGCGGCCGCGACTCTAGATCATAATCAGCCATACCACATTTGTAGAGGTTTTACTTGC
TT
